Addgene plasmid #203316: hBCAM-B4
Purpose: Overexpression of BCAM-MCAM chimeras
Depositing lab: William Hahn. Depositing organization: Dana-Farber Cancer Institute. Publication: Discovery of antibodies and cognate surface targets for ovarian cancer by surface profiling. Schrofelbauer B, Kimes PK, Hauke P, Reid CE, Shao K, Hill SJ, Irizarry R, Hahn WC. Proc Natl Acad Sci U S A. 2023 Jan 3;120(1):e2206751120. doi: 10.1073/pnas.2206751120. Epub 2022 Dec 27. PubMed 36574667.
Backbone
  Vector backbone: pCMV6
  Vector type: Mammalian Expression
Growth in bacteria
  Bacterial resistance: Ampicillin, 100 μg/mL
  Growth temperature: 37°C
  Growth strain: DH5alpha
  Copy number: High Copy
Gene/Insert
  Gene/Insert name: hMUC18/hBCAM
  Species: H. sapiens (human)
  Mutation: IgG V1-C2 of hBCAM fused to Ig like C3 of hMUC18
  Tag / fusion protein: Flag (DYKDDDK) (C terminal on insert)
  Cloning method: Gibson Cloning
Resource information
  A portion of this plasmid was derived from a plasmid made by: Origene
Terms and licenses: Academic/Nonprofit Terms; Industry Terms: Not Available to Industry
How to cite: hBCAM-B4 was a gift from William Hahn (Addgene plasmid # 203316 ; http://n2t.net/addgene:203316 ; RRID:Addgene_203316)
