[The description below was written by a language model from this plasmid's Addgene catalogue record and pLannotate feature annotations shown in this document.]
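Description:
hBCAM-B4 is a mammalian expression plasmid built on the pCMV6 backbone (part of it derived from a commercial vector) for overexpressing a chimeric human cell-surface protein made from BCAM and MCAM (MUC18). According to the record, the insert joins the immunoglobulin V1 to C2 domains of human BCAM to the Ig-like C3 region of human MUC18, assembled by Gibson cloning, with a C-terminal FLAG tag. The automated feature table labels the roughly 2 kb open reading frame simply as BCAM, without separately marking any MUC18-derived portion, and it detects a short FLAG-type match a little downstream of that annotation, consistent with the single C-terminal FLAG epitope listed.

Expression is driven by the human cytomegalovirus immediate early enhancer and promoter and terminated by the bovine growth hormone polyadenylation signal. T7 and SP6 phage promoters flank the insert and can serve for in vitro transcription or as sequencing primer sites. A short hit annotated as a truncated HIV-1 LTR fragment just after the CMV promoter is probably an incidental sequence match rather than a functional viral element. A second cassette places a neomycin phosphotransferase gene under the SV40 early promoter with an SV40 poly(A) signal, allowing G418 selection of stably transfected mammalian cells. In bacteria the plasmid is maintained at high copy through a ColE1/pUC-type origin and selected with ampicillin via β-lactamase; an f1 origin is also present.

The stated purpose is overexpression of BCAM-MCAM chimeras. The name suggests it is one of a series of such domain swaps, a design commonly used to localise the region of a surface protein recognised by an antibody or ligand, though the record does not spell out the specific assay.
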