Features (pLannotate 1.2.2; 22 found; start..end, strand, type, name):
     18..347     +  promoter       SV40 promoter: SV40 enhancer and early promoter
    414..1205    +  CDS            neo: KKA2_KLEPN - Also known as kan, nptII. Experimental evidence at protein level: Swiss-Prot protein existence level 1. Resistance to kanamycin, neomycin, paromomycin, ribostamycin, butirosin and gentamicin B. From Klebsiella pneumoniae.
   1229..1387    +  CDS            ble (fragment): BLE_KLEPN - Experimental evidence at protein level: Swiss-Prot protein existence level 1. Binding protein with a strong affinity to the bleomycin family of antibiotics. Binds to CL990; an antimitotic-antibiotic compound. From Klebsiella pneumoniae.
   1382..1503    +  polyA_signal   SV40 poly(A) signal: SV40 polyadenylation signal
   1576..1592    -  protein_bind   lac operator: The lac repressor binds to the lac operator to inhibit transcription in E. coli. This inhibition can be relieved by adding lactose or isopropyl-β-D-thiogalactopyranoside (IPTG). lac repressor encoded by lacI
   1600..1630    -  promoter       lac promoter: promoter for the E. coli lac operon
   1645..1666    -  protein_bind   CAP binding site: CAP binding activates transcription in the presence of cAMP. E. coli catabolite activator protein
   1679..1771    -  CDS            lacI (fragment): lac repressor; lacI; The lac repressor binds to the lac operator to inhibit transcription in E. coli. This inhibition can be relieved by adding lactose or isopropyl-β-D-thiogalactopyranoside (IPTG).
   1954..2542    -  rep_origin     ori: high-copy-number ColE1/pMB1/pBR322/pUC origin of replication
   2713..3573    -  CDS            AmpR: β-lactamase; bla; confers resistance to ampicillin, carbenicillin, and related antibiotics
   3574..3678    -  promoter       AmpR promoter: bla
   3737..3789    -  misc_feature   bom (fragment): basis of mobility region from pBR322
   3944..4323    +  enhancer       CMV enhancer: human cytomegalovirus immediate early enhancer
   4324..4527    +  promoter       CMV promoter: human cytomegalovirus (CMV) immediate early promoter
   4523..4556    +  LTR            5' LTR (truncated) (fragment): truncated 5' long terminal repeat (LTR) from HIV-1
   4572..4590    +  promoter       T7 promoter: promoter for bacteriophage T7 RNA polymerase
   4653..6602    +  CDS            BCAM: BCAM_HUMAN - Also known as LU, MSK19. Experimental evidence at protein level: Swiss-Prot protein existence level 1. Laminin alpha-5 receptor. May mediate intracellular signaling. From Homo sapiens (Human).
   6711..6735    +  CDS            3xFLAG (fragment): three tandem FLAG® epitope tags
   6769..6787    -  promoter       SP6 promoter: promoter for bacteriophage SP6 RNA polymerase
   6813..7037    +  polyA_signal   bGH poly(A) signal: bovine growth hormone polyadenylation signal
   7041..7062    +  promoter       SV40 promoter (fragment): SV40 enhancer and early promoter
   7083..4       +  rep_origin     f1 ori (across the origin) (sequence partly withheld): f1 bacteriophage origin of replication; arrow indicates direction of (+) strand synthesis
>Addgene plasmid #203316 | hBCAM-B4 | addgene full sequence | sequence record 400869 | Addgene NGS Result
AATTAATTCTGTGGAATGTGTGTCAGTTAGGGTGTGGAAAGTCCCCAGGCTCCCCAGCAGGCAGAAGTAT
GCAAAGCATGCATCTCAATTAGTCAGCAACCAGGTGTGGAAAGTCCCCAGGCTCCCCAGCAGGCAGAAGT
ATGCAAAGCATGCATCTCAATTAGTCAGCAACCATAGTCCCGCCCCTAACTCCGCCCATCCCGCCCCTAA
CTCCGCCCAGTTCCGCCCATTCTCCGCCCCATGGCTGACTAATTTTTTTTATTTATGCAGAGGCCGAGGC
CGCCTCTGCCTCTGAGCTATTCCAGAAGTAGTGAGGAGGCTTTTTTGGAGGCCTAGGCTTTTGCAAAAAG
CTCCCGGGAGCTTGTATATCCATTTTCGGATCTGATCAAGAGACAGGATGAGGATCGTTTCGCATGATTG
AACAAGATGGATTGCACGCAGGTTCTCCGGCCGCTTGGGTGGAGAGGCTATTCGGCTATGACTGGGCACA
ACAGACAATCGGCTGCTCTGATGCCGCCGTGTTCCGGCTGTCAGCGCAGGGGCGCCCGGTTCTTTTTGTC
AAGACCGACCTGTCCGGTGCCCTGAATGAACTGCAGGACGAGGCAGCGCGGCTATCGTGGCTGGCCACGA
CGGGCGTTCCTTGCGCAGCTGTGCTCGACGTTGTCACTGAAGCGGGAAGGGACTGGCTGCTATTGGGCGA
AGTGCCGGGGCAGGATCTCCTGTCATCTCACCTTGCTCCTGCCGAGAAAGTATCCATCATGGCTGATGCA
ATGCGGCGGCTGCATACGCTTGATCCGGCTACCTGCCCATTCGACCACCAAGCGAAACATCGCATCGAGC
GAGCACGTACTCGGATGGAAGCCGGTCTTGTCGATCAGGATGATCTGGACGAAGAGCATCAGGGGCTCGC
GCCAGCCGAACTGTTCGCCAGGCTCAAGGCGCGCATGCCCGACGGCGAGGATCTCGTCGTGACCCATGGC
GATGCCTGCTTGCCGAATATCATGGTGGAAAATGGCCGCTTTTCTGGATTCATCGACTGTGGCCGGCTGG
GTGTGGCGGACCGCTATCAGGACATAGCGTTGGCTACCCGTGATATTGCTGAAGAGCTTGGCGGCGAATG
GGCTGACCGCTTCCTCGTGCTTTACGGTATCGCCGCTCCCGATTCGCAGCGCATCGCCTTCTATCGCCTT
CTTGACGAGTTCTTCTGAGCGGGACTCTGGGGTTCGAAATGACCGACCAAGCGACGCCCAACCTGCCATC
ACGAGATTTCGATTCCACCGCCGCCTTCTATGAAAGGTTGGGCTTCGGAATCGTTTTCCGGGACGCCGGC
TGGATGATCCTCCAGCGCGGGGATCTCATGCTGGAGTTCTTCGCCCACCCCAACTTGTTTATTGCAGCTT
ATAATGGTTACAAATAAAGCAATAGCATCACAAATTTCACAAATAAAGCATTTTTTTCACTGCATTCTAG
TTGTGGTTTGTCCAAACTCATCAATGTATCTTATCATGTCTGTATACCGTCGACCTCTAGCTAGAGCTTG
GCGTAATCATGGTCATAGCTGTTTCCTGTGTGAAATTGTTATCCGCTCACAATTCCACACAACATACGAG
CCGGAAGCATAAAGTGTAAAGCCTGGGGTGCCTAATGAGTGAGCTAACTCACATTAATTGCGTTGCGCTC
ACTGCCCGCTTTCCAGTCGGGAAACCTGTCGTGCCAGCTGCATTAATGAATCGGCCAACGCGCGGGGAGA
GGCGGTTTGCGTATTGGGCGCTCTTCCGCTTCCTCGCTCACTGACTCGCTGCGCTCGGTCGTTCGGCTGC
GGCGAGCGGTATCAGCTCACTCAAAGGCGGTAATACGGTTATCCACAGAATCAGGGGATAACGCAGGAAA
GAACATGTGAGCAAAAGGCCAGCAAAAGGCCAGGAACCGTAAAAAGGCCGCGTTGCTGGCGTTTTTCCAT
AGGCTCCGCCCCCCTGACGAGCATCACAAAAATCGACGCTCAAGTCAGAGGTGGCGAAACCCGACAGGAC
TATAAAGATACCAGGCGTTTCCCCCTGGAAGCTCCCTCGTGCGCTCTCCTGTTCCGACCCTGCCGCTTAC
CGGATACCTGTCCGCCTTTCTCCCTTCGGGAAGCGTGGCGCTTTCTCATAGCTCACGCTGTAGGTATCTC
AGTTCGGTGTAGGTCGTTCGCTCCAAGCTGGGCTGTGTGCACGAACCCCCCGTTCAGCCCGACCGCTGCG
CCTTATCCGGTAACTATCGTCTTGAGTCCAACCCGGTAAGACACGACTTATCGCCACTGGCAGCAGCCAC
TGGTAACAGGATTAGCAGAGCGAGGTATGTAGGCGGTGCTACAGAGTTCTTGAAGTGGTGGCCTAACTAC
GGCTACACTAGAAGAACAGTATTTGGTATCTGCGCTCTGCTGAAGCCAGTTACCTTCGGAAAAAGAGTTG
GTAGCTCTTGATCCGGCAAACAAACCACCGCTGGTAGCGGTGGTTTTTTTGTTTGCAAGCAGCAGATTAC
GCGCAGAAAAAAAGGATCTCAAGAAGATCCTTTGATCTTTTCTACGGGGTCTGACGCTCAGTGGAACGAA
AACTCACGTTAAGGGATTTTGGTCATGAGATTATCAAAAAGGATCTTCACCTAGATCCTTTTAAATTAAA
AATGAAGTTTTAAATCAATCTAAAGTATATATGAGTAAACTTGGTCTGACAGTTACCAATGCTTAATCAG
TGAGGCACCTATCTCAGCGATCTGTCTATTTCGTTCATCCATAGTTGCCTGACTCCCCGTCGTGTAGATA
ACTACGATACGGGAGGGCTTACCATCTGGCCCCAGTGCTGCAATGATACCGCGAGACCCACGCTCACCGG
CTCCAGATTTATCAGCAATAAACCAGCCAGCCGGAAGGGCCGAGCGCAGAAGTGGTCCTGCAACTTTATC
CGCCTCCATCCAGTCTATTAATTGTTGCCGGGAAGCTAGAGTAAGTAGTTCGCCAGTTAATAGTTTGCGC
AACGTTGTTGCCATTGCTACAGGCATCGTGGTGTCACGCTCGTCGTTTGGTATGGCTTCATTCAGCTCCG
GTTCCCAACGATCAAGGCGAGTTACATGATCCCCCATGTTGTGCAAAAAAGCGGTTAGCTCCTTCGGTCC
TCCGATCGTTGTCAGAAGTAAGTTGGCCGCAGTGTTATCACTCATGGTTATGGCAGCACTGCATAATTCT
CTTACTGTCATGCCATCCGTAAGATGCTTTTCTGTGACTGGTGAGTACTCAACCAAGTCATTCTGAGAAT
AGTGTATGCGGCGACCGAGTTGCTCTTGCCCGGCGTCAATACGGGATAATACCGCGCCACATAGCAGAAC
TTTAAAAGTGCTCATCATTGGAAAACGTTCTTCGGGGCGAAAACTCTCAAGGATCTTACCGCTGTTGAGA
TCCAGTTCGATGTAACCCACTCGTGCACCCAACTGATCTTCAGCATCTTTTACTTTCACCAGCGTTTCTG
GGTGAGCAAAAACAGGAAGGCAAAATGCCGCAAAAAAGGGAATAAGGGCGACACGGAAATGTTGAATACT
CATACTCTTCCTTTTTCAATATTATTGAAGCATTTATCAGGGTTATTGTCTCATGAGCGGATACATATTT
GAATGTATTTAGAAAAATAAACAAATAGGGGTTCCGCGCACATTTCCCCGAAAAGTGCCACCTGACGTCG
ACGGATCGGGAGATCTCCCGATCCCCTATGGTGCACTCTCAGTACAATCTGCTCTGATGCCGCATAGTTA
AGCCAGTATCTGCTCCCTGCTTGTGTGTTGGAGGTCGCTGAGTAGTGCGCGAGCAAAATTTAAGCTACAA
CAAGGCAAGGCTTGACCGACAATTGCATGAAGAATCTGCTTAGGGTTAGGCGTTTTGCGCTGCTTCGCGA
TGTACGGGCCAGATATACGCGTTGACATTGATTATTGACTAGTTATTAATAGTAATCAATTACGGGGTCA
TTAGTTCATAGCCCATATATGGAGTTCCGCGTTACATAACTTACGGTAAATGGCCCGCCTGGCTGACCGC
CCAACGACCCCCGCCCATTGACGTCAATAATGACGTATGTTCCCATAGTAACGCCAATAGGGACTTTCCA
TTGACGTCAATGGGTGGAGTATTTACGGTAAACTGCCCACTTGGCAGTACATCAAGTGTATCATATGCCA
AGTACGCCCCCTATTGACGTCAATGACGGTAAATGGCCCGCCTGGCATTATGCCCAGTACATGACCTTAT
GGGACTTTCCTACTTGGCAGTACATCTACGTATTAGTCATCGCTATTACCATGGTGATGCGGTTTTGGCA
GTACATCAATGGGCGTGGATAGCGGTTTGACTCACGGGGATTTCCAAGTCTCCACCCCATTGACGTCAAT
GGGAGTTTGTTTTGGCACCAAAATCAACGGGACTTTCCAAAATGTCGTAACAACTCCGCCCCATTGACGC
AAATGGGCGGTAGGCGTGTACGGTGGGAGGTCTATATAAGCAGAGCTCTCTGGCTAACTAGAGAACCCAC
TGCTTACTGGCTTATCGAAATTAATACGACTCACTATAGGGAGACCCAAGCTTGGTACCGAGCTCGGATC
CACTAGTAACGGCCGCCAGTGTGCTGGAATTCATGGAGCCCCCGGACGCACCGGCCCAGGCGCGCGGGGC
CCCGCGGCTGCTGTTGCTCGCAGTCCTGCTGGCGGCGCACCCAGATGCCCAGGCGGAGGTGCGCTTGTCT
GTACCCCCGCTGGTGGAGGTGATGCGAGGAAAGTCTGTCATTCTGGACTGCACCCCTACGGGAACCCACG
ACCATTATATGCTGGAATGGTTCCTTACCGACCGCTCGGGAGCTCGCCCCCGCCTAGCCTCGGCTGAGAT
GCAGGGCTCTGAGCTCCAGGTCACAATGCACGACACCCGGGGCCGCAGTCCCCCATACCAGCTGGACTCC
CAGGGGCGCCTGGTGCTGGCTGAGGCCCAGGTGGGCGACGAGCGAGACTACGTGTGCGTGGTGAGGGCAG
GGGCGGCAGGCACTGCTGAGGCCACTGCGCGGCTCAACGTGTTTGCAAAGCCAGAGGCCACTGAGGTCTC
CCCCAACAAAGGGACACTGTCTGTGATGGAGGACTCTGCCCAGGAGATCGCCACCTGCAACAGCCGGAAC
GGGAACCCGGCCCCCAAGATCACGTGGTATCGCAACGGGCAGCGCCTGGAGGTGCCCGTAGAGATGAACC
CAGAGGGCTACATGACCAGCCGCACGGTCCGGGAGGCCTCGGGCCTGCTCTCCCTCACCAGCACCCTCTA
CCTGCGGCTCCGCAAGGATGACCGAGACGCCAGCTTCCACTGCGCCGCCCACTACAGCCTGCCCGAGGGC
CGCCACGGCCGCCTGGACAGCCCCACCTTCCACCTCACCCTGCACTATCCCACGGAGCACGTGCAGTTCT
GGGTGGGCAGCCCGTCCACCCCAGCAGGCTGGGTACGCGAGGGTGACACTGTCCAGCTGCTCTGCCGGGG
GGACGGCAGCCCCAGCCCGGAGTATACGCTTTTCCGCCTTCAGGATGAGCAGGAGGAAGTGCTGAATGTG
AATCTCGAGGGGAACTTGACCCTGGAGGGAGTGACCCGGGGCCAGAGCGGGACCTATGGCTGCAGAGTGG
AGGATTACGACGCGGCAGATGACGTGCAGCTCTCCAAGACGCTGGAGCTGCGCGTGGCCTATCTGGACCC
CCTGGAGCTCAGCGAGGGGAAGGTGCTTTCCTTACCTCTAAACAGCAGTGCAGTCGTGAACTGCTCCGTG
CACGGCCTGCCCACCCCTGCCCTACGCTGGACCAAGGACTCCACTCCCCTGGGCGATGGCCCCATGCTGT
CGCTCAGTTCTATCACCTTCGATTCCAATGGCACCTACGTATGTGAGGCCTCCCTGCCCACAGTCCCGGT
CCTCAGCCGCACCCAGAACTTCACGCTGCTGGTCCAAGGCTCGCCCCCTTGGATGGCATTCAAGGAGAGG
AAGGTGTGGGTGAAAGAGAATATGGTGTTGAATCTGTCTTGTGAAGCGTCAGGGCACCCCCGGCCCACCA
TCTCCTGGAACGTCAACGGCACGGCAAGTGAACAAGACCAAGATCCACAGCGAGTCCTGAGCACCCTGAA
TGTCCTCGTGACCCCGGAGCTGTTGGAGACAGGTGTTGAATGCACGGCCTCCAACGACCTGGGCAAAAAC
ACCAGCATCCTCTTCCTGGAGCTGGTCAATTTAACCACCCTCACACCAGACTCCAACACAACCACTGGCC
TCAGCACTTCCACTGCCAGTCCTCATACCAGAGCCAACAGCACCTCCACAGAGAGAAAGCTGCCGGAGCC
GGAGAGCCGGGGCGTGGTCATCGTGGCTGTGATTGTGTGCATCCTGGTCCTGGCGGTGCTGGGCGCTGTC
CTCTATTTCCTCTATAAGAAGGGCAAGCTGCCGTGCAGGCGCTCAGGGAAGCAGGAGATCACGCTGCCCC
CGTCTCGTAAGAGCGAACTTGTAGTTGAAGTTAAGTCAGATAAGCTCCCAGAAGAGATGGGCCTCCTGCA
GGGCAGCAGCGGTGACAAGAGGGCTCCGGGAGACCAGGGAGAGAAATACATCGATCTGAGGCATACGCGT
ACGCGGCCGCTCGAGCAGAAACTCATCTCAGAAGAGGATCTGGCAGCAAATGATATCCTGGATTACAAGG
ATGACGACGATAAGGTTTAAACTCGAGCATGCATCTAGAGGGCCCTATTCTATAGTGTCACCTAAATGCT
AGAGCTCGCTGATCAGCCTCGACTGTGCCTTCTAGTTGCCAGCCATCTGTTGTTTGCCCCTCCCCCGTGC
CTTCCTTGACCCTGGAAGGTGCCACTCCCACTGTCCTTTCCTAATAAAATGAGGAAATTGCATCGCATTG
TCTGAGTAGGTGTCATTCTATTCTGGGGGGTGGGGTGGGGCAGGACAGCAAGGGGGAGGATTGGGAAGAC
AATAGCAGGCATGCTGGGGATGCGGTGGGCTCTATGGCTTCTGAGGCGGAAAGAACCAGCTGGGGCTCTA
GGGGGTATCCCC
[124 nt withheld, positions 7083-7206]
C
[91 nt withheld, positions 7208-7298]
A
[49 nt withheld, positions 7300-7348]
CCTTTGACGTTGGAGTCCACGTTCTTT
[37 nt withheld, positions 7376-7412]
ACCCTATCTCGGTCTATTCTTTTGATTTATAAGGGATTTTGCCGATTTCGGCCTATTGGTTAAAAAATGA
GCTGATTTAACAAAAATTTAACGCG
